>Addgene plasmid #43373 | II-GCGG | depositor partial sequence | sequence record 58638 | II-GCGG sequence 426 bps
CGTCTCGCTTAACCCCAGAGCAGGTCGTGGCAATCGCGAGCAATAACGGCGGAAAACAGGCTTTGGAAAC
GGTGCAGAGGCTCCTTCCAGTGCTGTGCCAAGCGCACGGACTCACCCCAGAGCAGGTCGTGGCGATCGCA
AGCCACGACGGAGGAAAGCAAGCCTTGGAAACAGTACAGAGGCTGTTGCCTGTGCTGTGCCAAGCGCACG
GCCTCACCCCAGAGCAGGTCGTGGCAATCGCGAGCAATAACGGCGGAAAACAGGCTTTGGAAACGGTGCA
GAGGCTCCTTCCAGTGCTGTGCCAAGCGCACGGATTAACCCCAGAGCAGGTCGTGGCAATCGCGAGCAAT
AACGGCGGAAAACAGGCTTTGGAAACGGTGCAGAGGCTCCTTCCAGTGCTGTGCCAAGCGCACGGGCTCA
GAGACG
