>Addgene plasmid #43373 | II-GCGG | addgene partial sequence | sequence record 61370 | M13-F20 5'-TGTAAAACGACGGCCAGT-3'
CTATAGGGCGAATTGGGCCCTCTAGATGCATGCTCGAGCGGCCGCCAGTGTGATGGATATCTGCAGAATT
CGCCCTTGCCGTCCTAGCGCGTCTCGCTTAACCCCAGAGCAGGTCGTGGCAATCGCGAGCAATAACGGCG
GAAAACAGGCTTTGGAAACGGTGCAGAGGCTCCTTCCAGTGCTGTGCCAAGCGCACGGACTCACCCCAGA
GCAGGTCGTGGCGATCGCAAGCCACGACGGAGGAAAGCAAGCCTTGGAAACAGTACAGAGGCTGTTGCCT
GTGCTGTGCCAAGCGCACGGCCTCACCCCAGAGCAGGTCGTGGCAATCGCGAGCAATAACGGCGGAAAAC
AGGCTTTGGAAACGGTGCAGAGGCTCCTTCCAGTGCTGTGCCAAGCGCACGGATTAACCCCAGAGCAGGT
CGTGGCAATCGCGAGCAATAACGGCGGAAAACAGGCTTTGGAAACGGTGCAGAGGCTCCTTCCAGTGCTG
TGCCAAGCGCACGGGCTCAGAGACGTGGGCACAGGAAAGAAGGGCGAATTCCAGCACACTGGCGGCCGTT
ACTAGTGGATCCGAGCTCGGTACCAAGCTTGATGCATAGCTTGAGTATTCTATAGTGTCACCTAAATAGC
TTGGCGTAATCATGGTCATAGCTGTTTCCTGTGTGAAATTGTTATCCGCTCACAATTCCACACAACATAC
GAGCCGGAAGCATAAAGTGTAAAGCCTGGGGTGCCTAATGAGTGAGCTAACTCACATTAATTGCGTTGCG
CTCACTGCCCGCTTTCCAGTCGGGAAACCTGTCGTGCCAGCTGCATTAATGAATCGGCCAACGCGCGGGG
AGAGGCGGTTTGCGTATTGGGCGCTCTTCCGCTTCCTCGCTCACTGACTCGCTGCGCTCGGTCGTTCGGC
TGCGGCGAGCGGTATCAGCTCACTCAAAGGCGGTAATACGGTTATCCACAGAATCA
