[The description below was written by a language model from this plasmid's Addgene catalogue record.]
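Description:
II-GCGG is a bacterial cloning plasmid built on the commercial pCRII-TOPO backbone (about 4 kb without insert), into which a 426 bp synthetic fragment was introduced by TOPO cloning. It is a high-copy plasmid maintained in E. coli and carries both ampicillin and kanamycin resistance, the dual-marker arrangement typical of this backbone. No feature table accompanies the record, so the origin of replication and the other backbone elements are not itemised. The listed sequencing primers, T7 on one side and M13 reverse on the other, show that these standard priming sites flank the insertion site and can be used to verify the insert.

The record describes the insert only by its name and as synthetic. The associated publication concerns a TALEN genome-editing system for generating human stem cell-based disease models. In that context the name suggests that the plasmid is one member of a library of pre-assembled TALE repeat modules, with "GCGG" denoting the four DNA bases recognised by the encoded repeats and "II" denoting the position of the block within a larger array. An insert of 426 bp fits roughly four TALE repeats of about 34 amino acids each. This reading is an inference from the name, insert size and publication title, and the catalogue fields do not state it explicitly.

The plasmid has no stated promoter-driven expression cassette, tag or reporter, and it is not itself an expression or delivery vector. It appears to serve as a storage and source clone, from which the synthetic fragment would be recovered and combined with other modules to assemble full-length TALE DNA-binding domains in a separate nuclease expression backbone.
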