Addgene plasmid #43373: II-GCGG
Depositing lab: Chad Cowan & Kiran Musunuru. Depositing organization: Harvard University. Publication: A TALEN Genome-Editing System for Generating Human Stem Cell-Based Disease Models. Ding Q, Lee YK, Schaefer EA, Peters DT, Veres A, Kim K, Kuperwasser N, Motola DL, Meissner TB, Hendriks WT, Trevisan M, Gupta RM, Moisan A, Banks E, Friesen M, Schinzel RT, Xia F, Tang A, Xia Y, Figueroa E, Wann A, Ahfeldt T, Daheron L, Zhang F, Rubin LL, Peng LF, Chung RT, Musunuru K, Cowan CA. Cell Stem Cell. 2012 Dec 12. pii: S1934-5909(12)00645-5. doi: 10.1016/j.stem.2012.11.011. PubMed 23246482.
Backbone
  Vector backbone: pCRII-TOPO
  Backbone manufacturer: Invitrogen
  Backbone size w/o insert (bp): 3973
  Vector type: Bacterial Cloning
Growth in bacteria
  Bacterial resistance: Ampicillin and Kanamycin, 100 & 50 μg/mL
  Growth temperature: 37°C
  Growth strain: Top10
  Copy number: High Copy
Gene/Insert
  Gene/Insert name: II-GCGG
  Species: Synthetic
  Insert size (bp): 426
  Cloning method: TOPO Cloning
  Sequencing primers: 5′ T7; 3′ M13-rev
Terms and licenses: Academic/Nonprofit Terms; Industry Terms: Not Available to Industry
How to cite: II-GCGG was a gift from Chad Cowan & Kiran Musunuru (Addgene plasmid # 43373 ; http://n2t.net/addgene:43373 ; RRID:Addgene_43373)
